Addgene plasmid #1313: pGALSc104b L553W
Depositing lab: Susan Lindquist. Depositing organization: Whitehead Institute for Biomedical Research. Publication: Defining a pathway of communication from the C-terminal peptide binding domain to the N-terminal ATPase domain in a AAA protein. Cashikar AG, Schirmer EC, Hattendorf DA, Glover JR, Ramakrishnan MS, Ware DM, Lindquist SL. Mol Cell 2002 Apr;9(4):751-60. 10.1016/S1097-2765(02)00499-9 PubMed 11983167.
Backbone
  Vector backbone: pGAL
  Backbone size w/o insert (bp): 5586
  Vector type: Yeast Expression
Growth in bacteria
  Bacterial resistance: Ampicillin, 100 μg/mL
  Growth temperature: 37°C
  Growth strain: DH5alpha
  Copy number: High Copy
Gene/Insert
  Gene/Insert name: Hsp104 L553W (alt name: Hsp104)
  Species: S. cerevisiae (budding yeast)
  Insert size (bp): 2850
  Mutation: Changed Leu 553 to Trp
  Entrez Gene: HSP104 (a.k.a. YLL026W)
  Cloning method: Restriction Enzyme; 5′ cloning site BamHI (not destroyed); 3′ cloning site SacI (not destroyed)
  Sequencing primers: 5′ TTGTTAATATACCTCTATACT
Terms and licenses: Academic/Nonprofit Terms; Industry Terms: Not Available to Industry
How to cite: pGALSc104b L553W was a gift from Susan Lindquist (Addgene plasmid # 1313 ; http://n2t.net/addgene:1313 ; RRID:Addgene_1313)
