[The description below was written by a language model from this plasmid's Addgene catalogue record and pLannotate feature annotations shown in this document.]
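Description:
pGALSc104b L553W is a yeast expression plasmid built on the pGAL backbone, an E. coli–S. cerevisiae shuttle vector of about 8.4 kb in total. In bacteria it replicates from a high-copy ColE1/pUC-type origin and is selected with ampicillin through the β-lactamase gene. In yeast it is maintained as a low-copy centromeric plasmid via a CEN6/ARS element and selected by histidine prototrophy through the HIS3 marker driven by its own promoter. The annotated backbone also carries pBluescript-derived remnants: an f1 origin for single-stranded DNA production, a split lacZα/lac promoter region, fragments of the multiple cloning site, and T3 and T7 phage promoters flanking the insert.

The payload is the S. cerevisiae HSP104 coding sequence (YLL026W), cloned between BamHI and SacI sites directly downstream of the GAL1,10 promoter. Expression is therefore controlled by Gal4 and can be induced with galactose. The insert carries a point mutation changing leucine 553 to tryptophan. No epitope tag or reporter fusion is annotated, and no dedicated yeast transcription terminator appears in the feature table.

Hsp104 is a hexameric AAA+ chaperone that works with Hsp70 and Hsp40 to extract proteins from stress-induced aggregates by ATP-dependent threading through its central channel. The associated publication concerns communication between the C-terminal peptide-binding domain and the N-terminal ATPase domain of this protein, so the L553W variant was presumably made for that structure–function work. The record does not state the specific purpose of the tryptophan substitution. The plasmid allows regulated expression of this mutant in yeast.
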