Features (pLannotate 1.2.2; 21 found; start..end, strand, type, name):
     27..691     +  promoter       GAL1,10 promoter: GAL1 and GAL10 genes of S. cerevisiae; divergent inducible promoter, regulated by Gal4
    703..3426    +  CDS            HSP104: HS104_YEAST - Experimental evidence at protein level: Swiss-Prot protein existence level 1. Required, in concert with Hsp40 (YDJ1) and Hsp70 (SSA1) and small Hsps (HSP26), for the dissociation, resolubilization and refolding of aggregates of damaged proteins after heat or other environmental stresses. Extracts proteins from aggregates by unfolding and threading them in an ATP-dependent process through the axial channel of the protein hexamer, after which they can be refolded by components of the Hsp70/Hsp40 chaperone system. Substrate binding is ATP-dependent, and release of bound polypeptide
   3554..3572    -  promoter       T7 promoter: promoter for bacteriophage T7 RNA polymerase
   3575..3732    +  CDS            lacZα (fragment): LacZα fragment of β-galactosidase; lacZ fragment
   3740..4195    +  rep_origin     f1 ori (sequence partly withheld): f1 bacteriophage origin of replication; arrow indicates direction of (+) strand synthesis
   4196..4247    -  misc_feature   bom (fragment): basis of mobility region from pBR322
   4455..5114    -  CDS            HIS3: imidazoleglycerol-phosphate dehydratase, required for histidine biosynthesis; S. cerevisiae HIS3; yeast auxotrophic marker
   5115..5301    -  promoter       HIS3 promoter: S. cerevisiae HIS3
   5351..5431    +  CDS            MRM1 (fragment): MRM1_YEAST - Also known as PET56 From Saccharomyces cerevisiae (strain ATCC 204508 / S288c) (Baker's yeast).
   5432..5481    -  misc_feature   bom (fragment): basis of mobility region from pBR322
   5583..5618    -  CDS            rop (fragment): Rop protein, which maintains plasmids at low copy number; rop
   5687..6190    -  misc_feature   CEN/ARS: S. cerevisiae CEN6 centromere fused to an autonomously replicating sequence
   6227..6331    +  promoter       AmpR promoter: bla
   6332..7192    +  CDS            AmpR: β-lactamase; bla; confers resistance to ampicillin, carbenicillin, and related antibiotics
   7363..7951    +  rep_origin     ori: high-copy-number ColE1/pMB1/pBR322/pUC origin of replication
   8134..8226    +  CDS            lacI (fragment): lac repressor; lacI; The lac repressor binds to the lac operator to inhibit transcription in E. coli. This inhibition can be relieved by adding lactose or isopropyl-β-D-thiogalactopyranoside (IPTG).
   8239..8260    +  protein_bind   CAP binding site: CAP binding activates transcription in the presence of cAMP. E. coli catabolite activator protein
   8275..8305    +  promoter       lac promoter: promoter for the E. coli lac operon
   8313..8329    +  protein_bind   lac operator: The lac repressor binds to the lac operator to inhibit transcription in E. coli. This inhibition can be relieved by adding lactose or isopropyl-β-D-thiogalactopyranoside (IPTG). lac repressor encoded by lacI
   8374..8392    +  promoter       T3 promoter: promoter for bacteriophage T3 RNA polymerase
   8405..22      -  misc_feature   MCS (fragment) (across the origin): pBluescript multiple cloning site
>Addgene plasmid #1313 | pGALSc104b L553W | depositor full sequence | sequence record 31 | Author sequence
CGATAAGCTTGATATCGAATTCGAATTTTCAAAAATTCTTACTTTTTTTTTGGATGGACGCAAAGAAGTT
TAATAATCATATTACATGGCATTACCACCATATACATATCCATATACATATCCATATCTAATCTTACTTA
TATGTTGTGGAAATGTAAAGAGCCCCATTATCTTAGCCTAAAAAAACCTTCTCTTTGGAACTTTCAGTAA
TACGCTTAACTGCTCATTGCTATATTGAAGTACGGATTAGAAGCCGCCGAGCGGGTGACAGCCCTCCGAA
GGAAGACTCTCCTCCGTGCGTCCTCGTCTTCACCGGTCGCGTTCCTGAAACGCAGATGTGCCTCGCGCCG
CACTGCTCCGAACAATAAAGATTCTACAATACTAGCTTTTATGGTTATGAAGAGGAAAAATTGGCAGTAA
CCTGGCCCCACAAACCTTCAAATGAACGAATCAAATTAACAACCATAGGATGATAATGCGATTAGTTTTT
TAGCCTTATTTCTGGGGTAATTAATCAGCGAAGCGATGATTTTTGATCTATTAACAGATATATAAATGCA
AAAACTGCATAACCACTTTAACTAATACTTTCAACATTTTCGGTTTGTATTACTTCTTATTCAAATGTAA
TAAAAGTATCAACAAAAAATTGTTAATATACCTCTATACTTTAACGTCAAGGAGAAAAAACCCGGATCCG
GGATGAACGACCAAACGCAATTTACAGAAAGGGCTCTAACGATTTTGACGTTGGCTCAAAAATTGGCTTC
GGATCATCAACATCCACAATTACAACCTATACATATTCTAGCTGCCTTCATTGAAACGCCAGAAGATGGA
TCAGTCCCTTACCTACAGAATCTAATTGAGAAGGGCCGTTACGACTATGATCTTTTCAAGAAAGTGGTTA
ATAGAAATCTAGTAAGAATTCCTCAACAGCAACCTGCACCTGCGGAGATAACTCCAAGTTATGCTTTGGG
GAAAGTCCTTCAAGACGCTGCTAAGATTCAAAAACAACAGAAGGACTCATTTATAGCGCAAGACCATATA
TTGTTTGCTCTATTCAATGATTCGTCTATTCAGCAAATATTTAAGGAAGCTCAAGTAGATATTGAGGCCA
TCAAGCAACAAGCTCTTGAACTTCGTGGTAACACTAGAATTGACTCTCGTGGCGCTGATACGAACACACC
TTTGGAATATTTATCAAAGTACGCCATTGATATGACTGAGCAGGCTCGTCAAGGTAAACTTGACCCTGTC
ATCGGCCGTGAAGAAGAAATAAGAAGCACTATTAGAGTTTTAGCAAGAAGAATTAAGTCCAACCCATGTT
TAATTGGTGAGCCAGGTATCGGTAAGACCGCTATTATTGAAGGTGTTGCTCAAAGAATCATTGACGATGA
CGTTCCCACTATCTTACAAGGCGCTAAATTGTTCAGTCTAGATTTGGCCGCATTAACCGCAGGTGCTAAA
TACAAAGGTGATTTCGAAGAAAGATTCAAAGGTGTTTTGAAGGAAATCGAAGAATCAAAGACTCTAATTG
TGTTATTCATTGATGAAATTCACATGTTAATGGGTAATGGTAAGGACGACGCTGCTAACATCTTGAAGCC
AGCTTTGTCCAGAGGCCAATTGAAGGTCATCGGTGCCACCACCAATAACGAATATAGATCTATTGTGGAA
AAGGATGGTGCCTTTGAAAGAAGATTCCAGAAAATTGAAGTCGCTGAACCAAGTGTGAGACAAACAGTGG
CCATATTGAGAGGTCTGCAACCAAAGTATGAAATACATCATGGTGTAAGGATTCTGGATAGCGCCTTAGT
CACCGCGGCTCAATTAGCCAAGCGTTACTTGCCATATAGAAGATTGCCAGATTCTGCTTTGGATTTAGTT
GATATTTCTTGTGCTGGTGTCGCCGTCGCAAGAGATTCTAAGCCAGAAGAATTGGATTCCAAGGAACGTC
AATTGCAATTGATTCAAGTAGAGATAAAAGCTCTAGAGAGAGATGAAGATGCCGACTCCACCACTAAAGA
TAGATTAAAGTTAGCTAGGCAGAAGGAAGCTTCATTGCAAGAAGAATTGGAACCTCTAAGACAACGTTAC
AATGAAGAAAAGCATGGCCATGAAGAATTGACACAAGCTAAAAAGAAATTGGATGAACTGGAAAACAAGG
CCCTTGATGCTGAACGTAGATATGATACTGCTACCGCCGCTGATTTAAGGTACTTCGCCATCCCAGATAT
CAAAAAGCAAATCGAAAAGCTTGAAGATCAGGTTGCTGAGGAAGAGAGACGTGCTGGTGCCAACTCCATG
ATCCAAAATGTGGTCGACTCAGACACCATTTCTGAAACAGCTGCAAGATGGACTGGTATCCCTGTTAAGA
AGTTGTCAGAATCTGAAAATGAAAAATTGATTCATATGGAACGTGACTTATCATCTGAAGTCGTGGGCCA
AATGGATGCCATTAAAGCTGTTTCCAATGCCGTTAGATTGTCTAGATCAGGTTTAGCTAATCCAAGGCAA
CCAGCATCCTTCTTATTTTTAGGTTTGTCCGGTTCCGGTAAAACTGAATTGGCTAAAAAAGTTGCTGGAT
TTTTGTTTAATGATGAGGACATGATGATCAGGGTCGATTGTTCTGAATTAAGCGAGAAGTATGCGGTCTC
TAAGTTGTTGGGTACCACGGCAGGTTATGTCGGGTACGATGAAGGTGGCTTTTTAACTAACCAACTGCAA
TACAAACCATACTCCGTTTTGTTATTCGATGAAGTAGAAAAGGCACATCCTGATGTTTTGACTGTCATGC
TACAAATGTTGGATGACGGTAGAATTACTAGTGGTCAAGGTAAGACGATCGACTGTTCCAATTGTATTGT
CATCATGACTTCCAATCTAGGTGCTGAATTTATCAATTCTCAACAAGGATCAAAGATCCAAGAATCTACC
AAGAATTTGGTCATGGGTGCTGTTAGGCAACATTTCAGACCAGAATTTTTGAACAGAATTTCTAGTATAG
TCATTTTCAACAAGCTATCTAGAAAAGCTATTCATAAGATCGTGGATATTCGTTTGAAGGAAATTGAAGA
GAGATTCGAGCAAAATGATAAACATTACAAGTTGAATTTAACTCAAGAGGCCAAGGACTTCTTGGCCAAA
TATGGTTATTCCGATGATATGGGTGCACGTCCACTGAACAGGTTAATTCAAAACGAAATTTTGAACAAAC
TGGCACTAAGGATCTTAAAGAATGAAATCAAGGATAAGGAAACTGTCAATGTCGTCTTGAAGAAGGGTAA
ATCTCGTGATGAAAATGTTCCTGAGGAAGCTGAAGAATGTCTGGAAGTTCTACCAAATCACGAAGCTACT
ATAGGGGCTGACACGTTAGGTGATGACGATAATGAGGACAGTATGGAAATTGATGATGACCTAGATTAAT
TTAATATAGTGTGATTTTTAAAAACTTTCGAACAAGAATCAGTAATATAATATATATAATTAATAAAACT
AATGGAATTTGTTTAATTGAACTTGACACCCGAGCAAAAGAGCTCCAATTCGCCCTATAGTGAGTCGTAT
TACAATTCACTGGCCGTCGTTTTACAACGTCGTGACTGGGAAAACCCTGGCGTTACCCAACTTAATCGCC
TTGCAGCACATCCCCCTTTCGCCAGCTGGCGTAATAGCGAAGAGGCCCGCACCGATCGCCCTTCCCAACA
GTTGCGCAGCCTGAATGGCGAATGGCGCG
[124 nt withheld, positions 3740-3863]
C
[91 nt withheld, positions 3865-3955]
A
[49 nt withheld, positions 3957-4005]
CCTTTGACGTTGGAGTCCACGTTCTTT
[37 nt withheld, positions 4033-4069]
ACCCTATCTCGGTCTATTCTTTTGATTTATAAGGGATTTTGCCGATTTCGGCCTATTGGTTAAAAAATGA
GCTGATTTAACAAAAATTTAACGCGAATTTTAACAAAATATTAACGTTTACAATTTCCTGATGCGGTATT
TTCTCCTTACGCATCTGTGCGGTATTTCACACCGCATAGATCCGTCGAGTTCAAGAGAAAAAAAAAGAAA
AAGCAAAAAGAAAAAAGGAAAGCGCGCCTCGTTCAGAATGACACGTATAGAATGATGCATTACCTTGTCA
TCTTCAGTATCATACTGTTCGTATACATACTTACTGACATTCATAGGTATACATATATACACATGTATAT
ATATCGTATGCTGCAGCTTTAAATAATCGGTGTCACTACATAAGAACACCTTTGGTGGAGGGAACATCGT
TGGTACCATTGGGCGAGGTGGCTTCTCTTATGGCAACCGCAAGAGCCTTGAACGCACTCTCACTACGGTG
ATGATCATTCTTGCCTCGCAGACAATCAACGTGGAGGGTAATTCTGCTAGCCTCTGCAAAGCTTTCAAGA
AAATGCGGGATCATCTCGCAAGAGAGATCTCCTACTTTCTCCCTTTGCAAACCAAGTTCGACAACTGCGT
ACGGCCTGTTCGAAAGATCTACCACCGCTCTGGAAAGTGCCTCATCCAAAGGCGCAAATCCTGATCCAAA
CCTTTTTACTCCACGCGCCAGTAGGGCCTCTTTAAAAGCTTGACCGAGAGCAATCCCGCAGTCTTCAGTG
GTGTGATGGTCGTCTATGTGTAAGTCACCAATGCACTCAACGATTAGCGACCAGCCGGAATGCTTGGCCA
GAGCATGTATCATATGGTCCAGAAACCCTATACCTGTGTGGACGTTAATCACTTGCGATTGTGTGGCCTG
TTCTGCTACTGCTTCTGCCTCTTTTTCTGGGAAGATCGAGTGCTCTATCGCTAGGGGACCACCCTTTAAA
GAGATCGCAATCTGAATCTTGGTTTCATTTGTAATACGCTTTACTAGGGCTTTCTGCTCTGTCATCTTTG
CCTTCGTTTATCTTGCCTGCTCATTTTTTAGTATATTCTTCGAAGAAATCACATTACTTTATATAATGTA
TAATTCATTATGTGATAATGCCAATCGCTAAGAAAAAAAAAGAGTCATCCGCTAGGGGAAAAAAAAAAAT
GAAAATCATTACCGAGGCATAAAAAAATATAGAGTGTACTAGAGGAGGCCAAGAGTAATAGAAAAAGAAA
ATTGCGGGAAAGGACTGTGTTATGACTTCCCTGACTAATGCCGTGTTCAAACGATACCTGGCAGTGACTC
CTAGCGCTCACCAAGCTCTTAAAACGGGAATTTATGGTGCACTCTCAGTACAATCTGCTCTGATGCCGCA
TAGTTAAGCCAGCCCCGACACCCGCCAACACCCGCTGACGCGCCCTGACGGGCTTGTCTGCTCCCGGCAT
CCGCTTACAGACAAGCTGTGACCGTCTCCGGGAGCTGCATGTGTCAGAGGTTTTCACCGTCATCACCGAA
ACGCGCGAGACGAAAGGGCCTCGTGATACGCCTATTTTTATAGGTTAATGTCATGATAATAATGGTTTCT
TAGGACGGATCGCTTGCCTGTAACTTACACGCGCCTCGTATCTTTTAATGATGGAATAATTTGGGAATTT
ACTCTGTGTTTATTTATTTTTATGTTTTGTATTTGGATTTTAGAAAGTAAATAAAGAAGGTAGAAGAGTT
ACGGAATGAAGAAAAAAAAATAAACAAAGGTTTAAAAAATTTCAACAAAAAGCGTACTTTACATATATAT
TTATTAGACAAGAAAAGCAGATTAAATAGATATACATTCGATTAACGATAAGTAAAATGTAAAATCACAG
GATTTTCGTGTGTGGTCTTCTACACAGACAAGATGAAACAATTCGGCATTAATACCTGAGAGCAGGAAGA
GCAAGATAAAAGGTAGTATTTGTTGGCGATCCCCCTAGAGTCTTTTACATCTTCGGAAAACAAAAACTAT
TTTTTCTTTAATTTCTTTTTTTACTTTCTATTTTTAATTTATATATTTATATTAAAAAATTTAAATTATA
ATTATTTTTATAGCACGTGATGAAAAGGACCCAGGTGGCACTTTTCGGGGAAATGTGCGCGGAACCCCTA
TTTGTTTATTTTTCTAAATACATTCAAATATGTATCCGCTCATGAGACAATAACCCTGATAAATGCTTCA
ATAATATTGAAAAAGGAAGAGTATGAGTATTCAACATTTCCGTGTCGCCCTTATTCCCTTTTTTGCGGCA
TTTTGCCTTCCTGTTTTTGCTCACCCAGAAACGCTGGTGAAAGTAAAAGATGCTGAAGATCAGTTGGGTG
CACGAGTGGGTTACATCGAACTGGATCTCAACAGCGGTAAGATCCTTGAGAGTTTTCGCCCCGAAGAACG
TTTTCCAATGATGAGCACTTTTAAAGTTCTGCTATGTGGCGCGGTATTATCCCGTATTGACGCCGGGCAA
GAGCAACTCGGTCGCCGCATACACTATTCTCAGAATGACTTGGTTGAGTACTCACCAGTCACAGAAAAGC
ATCTTACGGATGGCATGACAGTAAGAGAATTATGCAGTGCTGCCATAACCATGAGTGATAACACTGCGGC
CAACTTACTTCTGACAACGATCGGAGGACCGAAGGAGCTAACCGCTTTTTTGCACAACATGGGGGATCAT
GTAACTCGCCTTGATCGTTGGGAACCGGAGCTGAATGAAGCCATACCAAACGACGAGCGTGACACCACGA
TGCCTGTAGCAATGGCAACAACGTTGCGCAAACTATTAACTGGCGAACTACTTACTCTAGCTTCCCGGCA
ACAATTAATAGACTGGATGGAGGCGGATAAAGTTGCAGGACCACTTCTGCGCTCGGCCCTTCCGGCTGGC
TGGTTTATTGCTGATAAATCTGGAGCCGGTGAGCGTGGGTCTCGCGGTATCATTGCAGCACTGGGGCCAG
ATGGTAAGCCCTCCCGTATCGTAGTTATCTACACGACGGGGAGTCAGGCAACTATGGATGAACGAAATAG
ACAGATCGCTGAGATAGGTGCCTCACTGATTAAGCATTGGTAACTGTCAGACCAAGTTTACTCATATATA
CTTTAGATTGATTTAAAACTTCATTTTTAATTTAAAAGGATCTAGGTGAAGATCCTTTTTGATAATCTCA
TGACCAAAATCCCTTAACGTGAGTTTTCGTTCCACTGAGCGTCAGACCCCGTAGAAAAGATCAAAGGATC
TTCTTGAGATCCTTTTTTTCTGCGCGTAATCTGCTGCTTGCAAACAAAAAAACCACCGCTACCAGCGGTG
GTTTGTTTGCCGGATCAAGAGCTACCAACTCTTTTTCCGAAGGTAACTGGCTTCAGCAGAGCGCAGATAC
CAAATACTGTCCTTCTAGTGTAGCCGTAGTTAGGCCACCACTTCAAGAACTCTGTAGCACCGCCTACATA
CCTCGCTCTGCTAATCCTGTTACCAGTGGCTGCTGCCAGTGGCGATAAGTCGTGTCTTACCGGGTTGGAC
TCAAGACGATAGTTACCGGATAAGGCGCAGCGGTCGGGCTGAACGGGGGGTTCGTGCACACAGCCCAGCT
TGGAGCGAACGACCTACACCGAACTGAGATACCTACAGCGTGAGCTATGAGAAAGCGCCACGCTTCCCGA
AGGGAGAAAGGCGGACAGGTATCCGGTAAGCGGCAGGGTCGGAACAGGAGAGCGCACGAGGGAGCTTCCA
GGGGGAAACGCCTGGTATCTTTATAGTCCTGTCGGGTTTCGCCACCTCTGACTTGAGCGTCGATTTTTGT
GATGCTCGTCAGGGGGGCGGAGCCTATGGAAAAACGCCAGCAACGCGGCCTTTTTACGGTTCCTGGCCTT
TTGCTGGCCTTTTGCTCACATGTTCTTTCCTGCGTTATCCCCTGATTCTGTGGATAACCGTATTACCGCC
TTTGAGTGAGCTGATACCGCTCGCCGCAGCCGAACGACCGAGCGCAGCGAGTCAGTGAGCGAGGAAGCGG
AAGAGCGCCCAATACGCAAACCGCCTCTCCCCGCGCGTTGGCCGATTCATTAATGCAGCTGGCACGACAG
GTTTCCCGACTGGAAAGCGGGCAGTGAGCGCAACGCAATTAATGTGAGTTACCTCACTCATTAGGCACCC
CAGGCTTTACACTTTATGCTTCCGGCTCGTATGTTGTGTGGAATTGTGAGCGGATAACAATTTCACACAG
GAAACAGCTATGACCATGATTACGCCAAGCTCGGAATTAACCCTCACTAAAGGGAACAAAAGCTGGGTAC
CGGGCCCCCCCTCGAGGTCGACGGTAT
